Addgene plasmid #32309: pENTR R4-GAL4-R3
Depositing lab: Steve Stowers. Depositing organization: Montana State University. Publication: A Gateway MultiSite Recombination Cloning Toolkit. Petersen LK, Stowers RS. PLoS One. 2011;6(9):e24531. Epub 2011 Sep 9. 10.1371/journal.pone.0024531 PubMed 21931740.
Backbone
  Vector backbone: pDONR 221 P4r-P3r
  Backbone manufacturer: Invitrogen
  Backbone size w/o insert (bp): 2667
  Vector type: Gateway MultiSite entry clone
Growth in bacteria
  Bacterial resistance: Kanamycin, 50 μg/mL
  Growth temperature: 37°C
  Growth strain: DH10B
  Copy number: High Copy
Gene/Insert
  Gene/Insert name: GAL4
  Species: S. cerevisiae (budding yeast)
  Insert size (bp): 2650
  Entrez Gene: GAL4 (a.k.a. YPL248C, GAL81)
  Cloning method: Gateway Cloning
  Sequencing primers: 5′ M13F; 3′ M13R
Terms and licenses: Academic/Nonprofit Terms; Industry Terms: Not Available to Industry
Depositor comments: Please see http://www.everyvector.com/sequences/show_public/12862 for additional plasmid map.
How to cite: pENTR R4-GAL4-R3 was a gift from Steve Stowers (Addgene plasmid # 32309 ; http://n2t.net/addgene:32309 ; RRID:Addgene_32309)
