[The description below was written by a language model from this plasmid's Addgene catalogue record and pLannotate feature annotations shown in this document.]
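Description:
pENTR R4-GAL4-R3 is a Gateway MultiSite entry clone built by recombining the Saccharomyces cerevisiae GAL4 coding sequence into the Invitrogen donor vector pDONR 221 P4r-P3r. The full depositor sequence is 5,317 nt, consistent with a backbone of about 2.7 kb plus an insert of about 2.65 kb. It is a bacterial cloning plasmid only, maintained at high copy in E. coli through a ColE1/pUC-type origin and selected with kanamycin via an aminoglycoside phosphotransferase (KanR) gene. Upstream of the recombination cassette lie the rrnB T1 and T2 transcription terminators, which insulate the insert from read-through transcription originating in the backbone. The short lacI and lacZα fragments called by the annotation appear to be backbone remnants, not functional genes. A T7 promoter sits downstream of the cassette and points back toward it, and M13 forward and reverse primer sites flank the insert for sequence verification.

The payload is the complete GAL4 transcriptional activator open reading frame, flanked by attR4 on one side and attR3 on the other. No eukaryotic promoter, terminator or tag is annotated, so the plasmid is not an expression construct in its own right. The attR4/attR3 pair instead marks GAL4 as a module for an internal position in a multi-fragment LR Clonase reaction, where it is joined in a defined order and orientation with other entry clones carrying compatible att sites, such as a separate promoter or enhancer element, and moved into a destination vector. It belongs to a published MultiSite Gateway cloning toolkit. The likely use is assembly of custom GAL4 driver constructs for GAL4/UAS binary expression, although the record does not name the target organism or the destination vectors.
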