Features (pLannotate 1.2.2; 10 found; start..end, strand, type, name):
    121..213     +  CDS            lacI (fragment): lac repressor; lacI; The lac repressor binds to the lac operator to inhibit transcription in E. coli. This inhibition can be relieved by adding lactose or isopropyl-β-D-thiogalactopyranoside (IPTG).
    268..295     -  terminator     rrnB T2 terminator: transcription terminator T2 from the E. coli rrnB gene
    427..470     +  terminator     rrnB T1 terminator: Escherichia coli rrnB; transcription terminator T1 from the E. coli rrnB gene
    517..553     -  CDS            lacZα (fragment): LacZα fragment of β-galactosidase; lacZ fragment
    603..727     -  protein_bind   attR4: mutant version of attR; recombination site for the Gateway® LR reaction LR Clonase™
    733..3378    +  CDS            GAL4: GAL4 transcriptional activator; Saccharomyces cerevisiae GAL4
   3380..3503    +  protein_bind   attR3: mutant version of attR; recombination site for the Gateway® LR reaction LR Clonase™
   3559..3577    -  promoter       T7 promoter: promoter for bacteriophage T7 RNA polymerase
   3711..4520    +  CDS            KanR: aminoglycoside phosphotransferase; aph(3')-Ia; confers resistance to kanamycin in bacteria or G418 (Geneticin®) in eukaryotes
   4667..5255    +  rep_origin     ori: high-copy-number ColE1/pMB1/pBR322/pUC origin of replication
>Addgene plasmid #32309 | pENTR R4-GAL4-R3 | depositor full sequence | sequence record 36629 | pENTR R4-GAL4-R3 sequence 5317 bps
CTTTCCTGCGTTATCCCCTGATTCTGTGGATAACCGTATTACCGCCTTTGAGTGAGCTGATACCGCTCGC
CGCAGCCGAACGACCGAGCGCAGCGAGTCAGTGAGCGAGGAAGCGGAAGAGCGCCCAATACGCAAACCGC
CTCTCCCCGCGCGTTGGCCGATTCATTAATGCAGCTGGCACGACAGGTTTCCCGACTGGAAAGCGGGCAG
TGAGCGCAACGCAATTAATACGCGTACCGCTAGCCAGGAAGAGTTTGTAGAAACGCAAAAAGGCCATCCG
TCAGGATGGCCTTCTGCTTAGTTTGATGCCTGGCAGTTTATGGCGGGCGTCCTGCCCGCCACCCTCCGGG
CCGTTGCTTCACAACGTTCAAATCCGCTCCCGGCGGATTTGTCCTACTCAGGAGAGCGTTCACCGACAAA
CAACAGATAAAACGAAAGGCCCAGTCTTCCGACTGAGCCTTTCGTTTTATTTGATGCCTGGCAGTTCCCT
ACTCTCGCGTTAACGCTAGCATGGATGTTTTCCCAGTCACGACGTTGTAAAACGACGGCCAGTCTTAAGC
TCGGGCCCCTACAGGTCACTAATACCATCTAAGTAGTTGATTCATAGTGACTGGATATGTTGTGTTTTAC
AGTATTATGTAGTCTGTTTTTTATGCAAAATCTAATTTAATATATTGATATTTATATCATTTTACGTTTC
TCGTTCAACTTTTCTATACAAAGTTGGCCAACATGAAGCTACTGTCTTCTATCGAACAAGCATGCGATAT
TTGCCGACTTAAAAAGCTCAAGTGCTCCAAAGAAAAACCGAAGTGCGCCAAGTGTCTGAAGAACAACTGG
GAGTGTCGCTACTCTCCCAAAACCAAAAGGTCTCCGCTGACTAGGGCACATCTGACAGAAGTGGAATCAA
GGCTAGAAAGACTGGAACAGCTATTTCTACTGATTTTTCCTCGAGAAGACCTTGACATGATTTTGAAAAT
GGATTCTTTACAGGATATAAAAGCATTGTTAACAGGATTATTTGTACAAGATAATGTGAATAAAGATGCC
GTCACAGATAGATTGGCTTCAGTGGAGACTGATATGCCTCTAACATTGAGACAGCATAGAATAAGTGCGA
CATCATCATCGGAAGAGAGTAGTAACAAAGGTCAAAGACAGTTGACTGTATCGATTGACTCGGCAGCTCA
TCATGATAACTCCACAATTCCGTTGGATTTTATGCCCAGGGATGCTCTTCATGGATTTGATTGGTCTGAA
GAGGATGACATGTCGGATGGCTTGCCCTTCCTGAAAACGGACCCCAACAATAATGGGTTCTTTGGCGACG
GTTCTCTCTTATGTATTCTTCGATCTATTGGCTTTAAACCGGAAAATTACACGAACTCTAACGTTAACAG
GCTCCCGACCATGATTACGGATAGATACACGTTGGCTTCTAGATCCACAACATCCCGTTTACTTCAAAGT
TATCTCAATAATTTTCACCCCTACTGCCCTATCGTGCACTCACCGACGCTAATGATGTTGTATAATAACC
AGATTGAAATCGCGTCGAAGGATCAATGGCAAATCCTTTTTAACTGCATATTAGCCATTGGAGCCTGGTG
TATAGAGGGGGAATCTACTGATATAGATGTTTTTTACTATCAAAATGCTAAATCTCATTTGACGAGCAAG
GTCTTCGAGTCAGGTTCCATAATTTTGGTGACAGCCCTACATCTTCTGTCGCGATATACACAGTGGAGGC
AGAAAACAAATACTAGCTATAATTTTCACAGCTTTTCCATAAGAATGGCCATATCATTGGGCTTGAATAG
GGACCTCCCCTCGTCCTTCAGTGATAGCAGCATTCTGGAACAAAGACGCCGAATTTGGTGGTCTGTCTAC
TCTTGGGAGATCCAATTGTCCCTGCTTTATGGTCGATCCATCCAGCTTTCTCAGAATACAATCTCCTTCC
CTTCTTCTGTCGACGATGTGCAGCGTACCACAACAGGTCCCACCATATATCATGGCATCATTGAAACAGC
AAGGCTCTTACAAGTTTTCACAAAAATCTATGAACTAGACAAAACAGTAACTGCAGAAAAAAGTCCTATA
TGTGCAAAAAAATGCTTGATGATTTGTAATGAGATTGAGGAGGTTTCGAGACAGGCACCAAAGTTTTTAC
AAATGGATATTTCCACCACCGCTCTAACCAATTTGTTGAAGGAACACCCTTGGCTATCCTTTACAAGATT
CGAACTGAAGTGGAAACAGTTGTCTCTTATCATTTATGTATTAAGAGATTTTTTCACTAATTTTACCCAG
AAAAAGTCACAACTAGAACAGGATCAAAATGATCATCAAAGTTATGAAGTTAAACGATGCTCCATCATGT
TAAGCGATGCAGCACAAAGAACTGTTATGTCTGTAAGTAGCTATATGGACAATCATAATGTCACCCCATA
TTTTGCCTGGAATTGTTCTTATTACTTGTTCAATGCAGTCCTAGTACCCATAAAGACTCTACTCTCAAAC
TCAAAATCGAATGCTGAGAATAACGAGACCGCACAATTATTACAACAAATTAACACTGTTCTGATGCTAT
TAAAAAAACTGGCCACTTTTAAAATCCAGACTTGTGAAAAATACATTCAAGTACTGGAAGAGGTATGTGC
GCCGTTTCTGTTATCACAGTGTGCAATCCCATTACCGCATATCAGTTATAACAATAGTAATGGTAGCGCC
ATTAAAAATATTGTCGGTTCTGCAACTATCGCCCAATACCCTACTCTTCCGGAGGAAAATGTCAACAATA
TCAGTGTTAAATATGTTTCTCCTGGCTCAGTAGGGCCTTCACCTGTGCCATTGAAATCAGGAGCAAGTTT
CAGTGATCTAGTCAAGCTGTTATCTAACCGTCCACCCTCTCGTAACTCTCCAGTGACAATACCAAGAAGC
ACACCTTCGCATCGCTCAGTCACGCCTTTTCTAGGGCAACAGCAACAGCTGCAATCATTAGTGCCACTGA
CCCCGTCTGCTTTGTTTGGTGGCGCCAATTTTAATCAAAGTGGGAATATTGCTGATAGCTCATTGTCCTT
CACTTTCACTAACAGTAGCAACGGTCCGAACCTCATAACAACTCAAACAAATTCTCAAGCGCTTTCACAA
CCAATTGCCTCCTCTAACGTTCATGATAACTTCATGAATAATGAAATCACGGCTAGTAAAATTGATGATG
GTAATAATTCAAAACCACTGTCACCTGGTTGGACGGACCAAACTGCGTATAACGCGTTTGGAATCACTAC
AGGGATGTTTAATACCACTACAATGGATGATGTATATAACTATCTATTCGATGATGAAGATACCCCACCA
AACCCAAAAAAAGAGTAAACAACTTTGTATAATAAAGTTGAACGAGAAACGTAAAATGATATAAATATCA
ATATATTAAATTAGATTTTGCATAAAAAACAGACTACATAATACTGTAAAACACAACATATCCAGTCACT
ATGAATCAACTACTTAGATGGTATTAGTGACCTGTACTGCAGGGCGGCCGCGATATCCCCTATAGTGAGT
CGTATTACATGGTCATAGCTGTTTCCTGGCAGCTCTGGCCCGTGTCTCAAAATCTCTGATGTTACATTGC
ACAAGATAAAAATATATCATCATGAACAATAAAACTGTCTGCTTACATAAACAGTAATACAAGGGGTGTT
ATGAGCCATATTCAACGGGAAACGTCGAGGCCGCGATTAAATTCCAACATGGATGCTGATTTATATGGGT
ATAAATGGGCTCGCGATAATGTCGGGCAATCAGGTGCGACAATCTATCGCTTGTATGGGAAGCCCGATGC
GCCAGAGTTGTTTCTGAAACATGGCAAAGGTAGCGTTGCCAATGATGTTACAGATGAGATGGTCAGACTA
AACTGGCTGACGGAATTTATGCCTCTTCCGACCATCAAGCATTTTATCCGTACTCCTGATGATGCATGGT
TACTCACCACTGCGATCCCCGGAAAAACAGCATTCCAGGTATTAGAAGAATATCCTGATTCAGGTGAAAA
TATTGTTGATGCGCTGGCAGTGTTCCTGCGCCGGTTGCATTCGATTCCTGTTTGTAATTGTCCTTTTAAC
AGCGATCGCGTATTTCGTCTCGCTCAGGCGCAATCACGAATGAATAACGGTTTGGTTGATGCGAGTGATT
TTGATGACGAGCGTAATGGCTGGCCTGTTGAACAAGTCTGGAAAGAAATGCATAAACTTTTGCCATTCTC
ACCGGATTCAGTCGTCACTCATGGTGATTTCTCACTTGATAACCTTATTTTTGACGAGGGGAAATTAATA
GGTTGTATTGATGTTGGACGAGTCGGAATCGCAGACCGATACCAGGATCTTGCCATCCTATGGAACTGCC
TCGGTGAGTTTTCTCCTTCATTACAGAAACGGCTTTTTCAAAAATATGGTATTGATAATCCTGATATGAA
TAAATTGCAGTTTCATTTGATGCTCGATGAGTTTTTCTAATCAGAATTGGTTAATTGGTTGTAACACTGG
CAGAGCATTACGCTGACTTGACGGGACGGCGCAAGCTCATGACCAAAATCCCTTAACGTGAGTTACGCGT
CGTTCCACTGAGCGTCAGACCCCGTAGAAAAGATCAAAGGATCTTCTTGAGATCCTTTTTTTCTGCGCGT
AATCTGCTGCTTGCAAACAAAAAAACCACCGCTACCAGCGGTGGTTTGTTTGCCGGATCAAGAGCTACCA
ACTCTTTTTCCGAAGGTAACTGGCTTCAGCAGAGCGCAGATACCAAATACTGTTCTTCTAGTGTAGCCGT
AGTTAGGCCACCACTTCAAGAACTCTGTAGCACCGCCTACATACCTCGCTCTGCTAATCCTGTTACCAGT
GGCTGCTGCCAGTGGCGATAAGTCGTGTCTTACCGGGTTGGACTCAAGACGATAGTTACCGGATAAGGCG
CAGCGGTCGGGCTGAACGGGGGGTTCGTGCACACAGCCCAGCTTGGAGCGAACGACCTACACCGAACTGA
GATACCTACAGCGTGAGCTATGAGAAAGCGCCACGCTTCCCGAAGGGAGAAAGGCGGACAGGTATCCGGT
AAGCGGCAGGGTCGGAACAGGAGAGCGCACGAGGGAGCTTCCAGGGGGAAACGCCTGGTATCTTTATAGT
CCTGTCGGGTTTCGCCACCTCTGACTTGAGCGTCGATTTTTGTGATGCTCGTCAGGGGGGCGGAGCCTAT
GGAAAAACGCCAGCAACGCGGCCTTTTTACGGTTCCTGGCCTTTTGCTGGCCTTTTGCTCACATGTT
