>Addgene plasmid #32309 | pENTR R4-GAL4-R3 | addgene partial sequence | sequence record 37573 | M13-F20 5'-TGTAAAACGACGGCCAGT-3'
TAATACCATCTAAGTAGTTGATTCATAGTGACTGGATATGTTGTGTTTTACAGTATTATGTAGTCTGTTT
TTTATGCAAAATCTAATTTAATATATTGATATTTATATCATTTTACGTTTCTCGTTCAACTTTTCTATAC
AAAGTTGGCCAACATGAAGCTACTGTCTTCTATCGAACAAGCATGCGATATTTGCCGACTTAAAAAGCTC
AAGTGCTCCAAAGAAAAACCGAAGTGCGCCAAGTGTCTGAAGAACAACTGGGAGTGTCGCTACTCTCCCA
AAACCAAAAGGTCTCCGCTGACTAGGGCACATCTGACAGAAGTGGAATCAAGGCTAGAAAGACTGGAACA
GCTATTTCTACTGATTTTTCCTCGAGAAGACCTTGACATGATTTTGAAAATGGATTCTTTACAGGATATA
AAAGCATTGTTAACAGGATTATTTGTACAAGATAATGTGAATAAAGATGCCGTCACAGATAGATTGGCTT
CAGTGGAGACTGATATGCCTCTAACATTGAGACAGCATAGAATAAGTGCGACATCATCATCGGAAGAGAG
TAGTAACAAAGGTCAAAGACAGTTGACTGTATCGATTGACTCGGCAGCTCATCATGATAACTCCACAATT
CCGTTGGATTTTATGCCCAGGGATGCTCTTCATGGATTTGATTGGTCTGAAGAGGATGACATGTCGGATG
GCTTGCCCTTCCTGAAAACGGACCCCAACAATAATGGGTTCTTTGGCGACGGTTCTCTCTTATGTATTCT
TCGATCTATTGGCTTTAAACCGGAAAATTACACGAACTCTAACGTTAACAGGCTCCCGACCATGATTACG
GATAGATACACGTTGGCTTCTAGATCCACAACATCCCGTTTACTTCAAAGTTATCTCAATAAT
